>Addgene plasmid #62733 | CRISPR-SP-Cas9 reporter | depositor full sequence | sequence record 103272 | CRISPR-SP-Cas9 reporter sequence 8960 bps
TGGAAGGGCTAATTCACTCCCAAAGAAGACAAGATATCCTTGATCTGTGGATCTACCACACACAAGGCTA
CTTCCCTGATTAGCAGAACTACACACCAGGGCCAGGGGTCAGATATCCACTGACCTTTGGATGGTGCTAC
AAGCTAGTACCAGTTGAGCCAGATAAGGTAGAAGAGGCCAATAAAGGAGAGAACACCAGCTTGTTACACC
CTGTGAGCCTGCATGGGATGGATGACCCGGAGAGAGAAGTGTTAGAGTGGAGGTTTGACAGCCGCCTAGC
ATTTCATCACGTGGCCCGAGAGCTGCATCCGGAGTACTTCAAGAACTGCTGATATCGAGCTTGCTACAAG
GGACTTTCCGCTGGGGACTTTCCAGGGAGGCGTGGCCTGGGCGGGACTGGGGAGTGGCGAGCCCTCAGAT
CCTGCATATAAGCAGCTGCTTTTTGCCTGTACTGGGTCTCTCTGGTTAGACCAGATCTGAGCCTGGGAGC
TCTCTGGCTAACTAGGGAACCCACTGCTTAAGCCTCAATAAAGCTTGCCTTGAGTGCTTCAAGTAGTGTG
TGCCCGTCTGTTGTGTGACTCTGGTAACTAGAGATCCCTCAGACCCTTTTAGTCAGTGTGGAAAATCTCT
AGCAGTGGCGCCCGAACAGGGACTTGAAAGCGAAAGGGAAACCAGAGGAGCTCTCTCGACGCAGGACTCG
GCTTGCTGAAGCGCGCACGGCAAGAGGCGAGGGGCGGCGACTGGTGAGTACGCCAAAAATTTTGACTAGC
GGAGGCTAGAAGGAGAGAGATGGGTGCGAGAGCGTCAGTATTAAGCGGGGGAGAATTAGATCGCGATGGG
AAAAAATTCGGTTAAGGCCAGGGGGAAAGAAAAAATATAAATTAAAACATATAGTATGGGCAAGCAGGGA
GCTAGAACGATTCGCAGTTAATCCTGGCCTGTTAGAAACATCAGAAGGCTGTAGACAAATACTGGGACAG
CTACAACCATCCCTTCAGACAGGATCAGAAGAACTTAGATCATTATATAATACAGTAGCAACCCTCTATT
GTGTGCATCAAAGGATAGAGATAAAAGACACCAAGGAAGCTTTAGACAAGATAGAGGAAGAGCAAAACAA
AAGTAAGACCACCGCACAGCAAGCGGCCGGCCGCTGATCTTCAGACCTGGAGGAGGAGATATGAGGGACA
ATTGGAGAAGTGAATTATATAAATATAAAGTAGTAAAAATTGAACCATTAGGAGTAGCACCCACCAAGGC
AAAGAGAAGAGTGGTGCAGAGAGAAAAAAGAGCAGTGGGAATAGGAGCTTTGTTCCTTGGGTTCTTGGGA
GCAGCAGGAAGCACTATGGGCGCAGCGTCAATGACGCTGACGGTACAGGCCAGACAATTATTGTCTGGTA
TAGTGCAGCAGCAGAACAATTTGCTGAGGGCTATTGAGGCGCAACAGCATCTGTTGCAACTCACAGTCTG
GGGCATCAAGCAGCTCCAGGCAAGAATCCTGGCTGTGGAAAGATACCTAAAGGATCAACAGCTCCTGGGG
ATTTGGGGTTGCTCTGGAAAACTCATTTGCACCACTGCTGTGCCTTGGAATGCTAGTTGGAGTAATAAAT
CTCTGGAACAGATTTGGAATCACACGACCTGGATGGAGTGGGACAGAGAAATTAACAATTACACAAGCTT
AATACACTCCTTAATTGAAGAATCGCAAAACCAGCAAGAAAAGAATGAACAAGAATTATTGGAATTAGAT
AAATGGGCAAGTTTGTGGAATTGGTTTAACATAACAAATTGGCTGTGGTATATAAAATTATTCATAATGA
TAGTAGGAGGCTTGGTAGGTTTAAGAATAGTTTTTGCTGTACTTTCTATAGTGAATAGAGTTAGGCAGGG
ATATTCACCATTATCGTTTCAGACCCACCTCCCAACCCCGAGGGGACCCGACAGGCCCGAAGGAATAGAA
GAAGAAGGTGGAGAGAGAGACAGAGACAGATCCATTCGATTAGTGAACGGATCTCGACGGTATCGCCGAA
TTCACAAATGGCAGTATTCATCCACAATTTTAAAAGAAAAGGGGGGATTGGGGGGTACAGTGCAGGGGAA
AGAATAGTAGACATAATAGCAACAGACATACAAACTAAAGAATTACAAAAACAAATTACAAAAATTCAAA
ATTTTCGGGTTTATTACAGGGACAGCAGAGATCCAGTTTGGACTAGTCGTGAGGCTCCGGTGCCCGTCAG
TGGGCAGAGCGCACATCGCCCACAGTCCCCGAGAAGTTGGGGGGAGGGGTCGGCAATTGAACCGGTGCCT
AGAGAAGGTGGCGCGGGGTAAACTGGGAAAGTGATGTCGTGTACTGGCTCCGCCTTTTTCCCGAGGGTGG
GGGAGAACCGTATATAAGTGCAGTAGTCGCCGTGAACGTTCTTTTTCGCAACGGGTTTGCCGCCAGAACA
CAGGTAAGTGCCGTGTGTGGTTCCCGCGGGCCTGGCCTCTTTACGGGTTATGGCCCTTGCGTGCCTTGAA
TTACTTCCACCTGGCTGCAGTACGTGATTCTTGATCCCGAGCTTCGGGTTGGAAGTGGGTGGGAGAGTTC
GAGGCCTTGCGCTTAAGGAGCCCCTTCGCCTCGTGCTTGAGTTGAGGCCTGGCCTGGGCGCTGGGGCCGC
CGCGTGCGAATCTGGTGGCACCTTCGCGCCTGTCTCGCTGCTTTCGATAAGTCTCTAGCCATTTAAAATT
TTTGATGACCTGCTGCGACGCTTTTTTTCTGGCAAGATAGTCTTGTAAATGCGGGCCAAGATCTGCACAC
TGGTATTTCGGTTTTTGGGGCCGCGGGCGGCGACGGGGCCCGTGCGTCCCAGCGCACATGTTCGGCGAGG
CGGGGCCTGCGAGCGCGGCCACCGAGAATCGGACGGGGGTAGTCTCAAGCTGGCCGGCCTGCTCTGGTGC
CTGGCCTCGCGCCGCCGTGTATCGCCCCGCCCTGGGCGGCAAGGCTGGCCCGGTCGGCACCAGTTGCGTG
AGCGGAAAGATGGCCGCTTCCCGGCCCTGCTGCAGGGAGCTCAAAATGGAGGACGCGGCGCTCGGGAGAG
CGGGCGGGTGAGTCACCCACACAAAGGAAAAGGGCCTTTCCGTCCTCAGCCGTCGCTTCATGTGACTCCA
CGGAGTACCGGGCGCCGTCCAGGCACCTCGATTAGTTCTCGAGCTTTTGGAGTACGTCGTCTTTAGGTTG
GGGGGAGGGGTTTTATGCGATGGAGTTTCCCCACACTGAGTGGGTGGAGACTGAAGTTAGGCCAGCTTGG
CACTTGATGTAATTCTCCTTGGAATTTGCCCTTTTTGAGTTTGGATCTTGGTTCATTCTCAAGCCTCAGA
CAGTGGTTCAAAGTTTTTTTCTTCCATTTCAGGTGTCGTGAAGCGGCCGCCATGGGATCTTACCCTTATG
ATGTGCCTGACTACGCCGGAGGAGGAGGATCTGGGGCCACTAGGGACAGGATCGGAGCTCCGGCCGCATA
AGGTGAGCAAGGGCGAGGAGGTCATCAAAGAGTTCATGCGCTTCAAGGTGCGCATGGAGGGCTCCATGAA
CGGCCACGAGTTCGAGATCGAGGGCGAGGGCGAGGGCCGCCCCTACGAGGGCACCCAGACCGCCAAGCTG
AAGGTGACCAAGGGCGGCCCCCTGCCCTTCGCCTGGGACATCCTGTCCCCCCAGTTCATGTACGGCTCCA
AGGCGTACGTGAAGCACCCCGCCGACATCCCCGATTACAAGAAGCTGTCCTTCCCCGAGGGCTTCAAGTG
GGAGCGCGTGATGAACTTCGAGGACGGCGGTCTGGTGACCGTGACCCAGGACTCCTCCCTGCAGGACGGC
ACGCTGATCTACAAGGTGAAGATGCGCGGCACCAACTTCCCCCCCGACGGCCCCGTAATGCAGAAGAAGA
CCATGGGCTGGGAGGCCTCCACCGAGCGCCTGTACCCCCGCGACGGCGTGCTGAAGGGCGAGATCCACCA
GGCCCTGAAGCTGAAGGACGGCGGCCACTACCTGGTGGAGTTCAAGACCATCTACATGGCCAAGAAGCCC
GTGCAACTGCCCGGCTACTACTACGTGGACACCAAGCTGGACATCACCTCCCACAACGAGGACTACACCA
TCGTGGAACAGTACGAGCGCTCCGAGGGCCGCCACCACCTGTTCCTGTACGGCATGGACGAGCTGTACAA
GTAAGGATCCCTCCCCCCCCCCTAACGTTACTGGCCGAAGCCGCTTGGAATAAGGCCGGTGTGCGTTTGT
CTATATGTTATTTTCCACCATATTGCCGTCTTTTGGCAATGTGAGGGCCCGGAAACCTGGCCCTGTCTTC
TTGACGAGCATTCCTAGGGGTCTTTCCCCTCTCGCCAAAGGAATGCAAGGTCTGTTGAATGTCGTGAAGG
AAGCAGTTCCTCTGGAAGCTTCTTGAAGACAAACAACGTCTGTAGCGACCCTTTGCAGGCAGCGGAACCC
CCCACCTGGCGACAGGTGCCTCTGCGGCCAAAAGCCACGTGTATAAGATACACCTGCAAAGGCGGCACAA
CCCCAGTGCCACGTTGTGAGTTGGATAGTTGTGGAAAGAGTCAAATGGCTCTCCTCAAGCGTATTCAACA
AGGGGCTGAAGGATGCCCAGAAGGTACCCCATTGTATGGGATCTGATCTGGGGCCTCGGTGCACATGCTT
TACATGTGTTTAGTCGAGGTTAAAAAAACGTCTAGGCCCCCCGAACCACGGGGACGTGGTTTTCCTTTGA
AAAACACGATGATAATATGGCCACACATATGACCGAGTACAAGCCCACGGTGCGCCTCGCCACCCGCGAC
GACGTCCCCAGGGCCGTACGCACCCTCGCCGCCGCGTTCGCCGACTACCCCGCCACGCGCCACACCGTCG
ATCCGGACCGCCACATCGAGCGGGTCACCGAGCTGCAAGAACTCTTCCTCACGCGCGTCGGGCTCGACAT
CGGCAAGGTGTGGGTCGCGGACGACGGCGCCGCGGTGGCGGTCTGGACCACGCCGGAGAGCGTCGAAGCG
GGGGCGGTGTTCGCCGAGATCGGCCCGCGCATGGCCGAGTTGAGCGGTTCCCGGCTGGCCGCGCAGCAAC
AGATGGAAGGCCTCCTGGCGCCGCACCGGCCCAAGGAGCCCGCGTGGTTCCTGGCCACCGTCGGCGTCTC
GCCCGACCACCAGGGCAAGGGTCTGGGCAGCGCCGTCGTGCTCCCCGGAGTGGAGGCGGCCGAGCGCGCC
GGGGTGCCCGCCTTCCTGGAGACCTCCGCGCCCCGCAACCTCCCCTTCTACGAGCGGCTCGGCTTCACCG
TCACCGCCGACGTCGAGGTGCCCGAAGGACCGCGCACCTGGTGCATGACCCGCAAGCCCGGTGCCTGAAT
CGATAGATCCTAATCAACCTCTGGATTACAAAATTTGTGAAAGATTGACTGGTATTCTTAACTATGTTGC
TCCTTTTACGCTATGTGGATACGCTGCTTTAATGCCTTTGTATCATGCTATTGCTTCCCGTATGGCTTTC
ATTTTCTCCTCCTTGTATAAATCCTGGTTGCTGTCTCTTTATGAGGAGTTGTGGCCCGTTGTCAGGCAAC
GTGGCGTGGTGTGCACTGTGTTTGCTGACGCAACCCCCACTGGTTGGGGCATTGCCACCACCTGTCAGCT
CCTTTCCGGGACTTTCGCTTTCCCCCTCCCTATTGCCACGGCGGAACTCATCGCCGCCTGCCTTGCCCGC
TGCTGGACAGGGGCTCGGCTGTTGGGCACTGACAATTCCGTGGTGTTGTCGGGGAAATCATCGTCCTTTC
CTTGGCTGCTCGCCTGTGTTGCCACCTGGATTCTGCGCGGGACGTCCTTCTGCTACGTCCCTTCGGCCCT
CAATCCAGCGGACCTTCCTTCCCGCGGCCTGCTGCCGGCTCTGCGGCCTCTTCCGCGTCTTCGCCTTCGC
CCTCAGACGAGTCGGATCTCCCTTTGGGCCGCCTCCCCGCCTGGTACCTTTAAGACCAATGACTTACAAG
GCAGCTGTAGATCTTAGCCACTTTTTAAAAGAAAAGGGGGGACTGGAAGGGCTAATTCACTCCCAACGAA
GACAAGATCACCTGCAGGACAGGCGCGCCCTGCTTTTTGCTTGTACTGGGTCTCTCTGGTTAGACCAGAT
CTGAGCCTGGGAGCTCTCTGGCTAACTAGGGAACCCACTGCTTAAGCCTCAATAAAGCTTGCCTTGAGTG
CTTCAAGTAGTGTGTGCCCGTCTGTTGTGTGACTCTGGTAACTAGAGATCCCTCAGACCCTTTTAGTCAG
TGTGGAAAATCTCTAGCACCCGGGCGATTAAGGAAAGGGCTAGATCATTCTTGAAGACGAAAGGGCCTCG
TGATACGCCTATTTTTATAGGTTAATGTCATGATAATAATGGTTTCTTAGACGTCAGGTGGCACTTTTCG
GGGAAATGTGCGCGGAACCCCTATTTGTTTATTTTTCTAAATACATTCAAATATGTATCCGCTCATGAGA
CAATAACCCTGATAAATGCTTCAATAATATTGAAAAAGGAAGAGTATGAGTATTCAACATTTCCGTGTCG
CCCTTATTCCCTTTTTTGCGGCATTTTGCCTTCCTGTTTTTGCTCACCCAGAAACGCTGGTGAAAGTAAA
AGATGCTGAAGATCAGTTGGGTGCACGAGTGGGTTACATCGAACTGGATCTCAACAGCGGTAAGATCCTT
GAGAGTTTTCGCCCCGAAGAACGTTTTCCAATGATGAGCACTTTTAAAGTTCTGCTATGTGGCGCGGTAT
TATCCCGTGTTGACGCCGGGCAAGAGCAACTCGGTCGCCGCATACACTATTCTCAGAATGACTTGGTTGA
GTACTCACCAGTCACAGAAAAGCATCTTACGGATGGCATGACAGTAAGAGAATTATGCAGTGCTGCCATA
ACCATGAGTGATAACACTGCGGCCAACTTACTTCTGACAACGATCGGAGGACCGAAGGAGCTAACCGCTT
TTTTGCACAACATGGGGGATCATGTAACTCGCCTTGATCGTTGGGAACCGGAGCTGAATGAAGCCATACC
AAACGACGAGCGTGACACCACGATGCCTGTAGCAATGGCAACAACGTTGCGCAAACTATTAACTGGCGAA
CTACTTACTCTAGCTTCCCGGCAACAATTAATAGACTGGATGGAGGCGGATAAAGTTGCAGGACCACTTC
TGCGCTCGGCCCTTCCGGCTGGCTGGTTTATTGCTGATAAATCTGGAGCCGGTGAGCGTGGGTCTCGCGG
TATCATTGCAGCACTGGGGCCAGATGGTAAGCCCTCCCGTATCGTAGTTATCTACACGACGGGGAGTCAG
GCAACTATGGATGAACGAAATAGACAGATCGCTGAGATAGGTGCCTCACTGATTAAGCATTGGTAACTGT
CAGACCAAGTTTACTCATATATACTTTAGATTGATTTAAAACTTCATTTTTAATTTAAAAGGATCTAGGT
GAAGATCCTTTTTGATAATCTCATGACCAAAATCCCTTAACGTGAGTTTTCGTTCCACTGAGCGTCAGAC
CCCGTAGAAAAGATCAAAGGATCTTCTTGAGATCCTTTTTTTCTGCGCGTAATCTGCTGCTTGCAAACAA
AAAAACCACCGCTACCAGCGGTGGTTTGTTTGCCGGATCAAGAGCTACCAACTCTTTTTCCGAAGGTAAC
TGGCTTCAGCAGAGCGCAGATACCAAATACTGTTCTTCTAGTGTAGCCGTAGTTAGGCCACCACTTCAAG
AACTCTGTAGCACCGCCTACATACCTCGCTCTGCTAATCCTGTTACCAGTGGCTGCTGCCAGTGGCGATA
AGTCGTGTCTTACCGGGTTGGACTCAAGACGATAGTTACCGGATAAGGCGCAGCGGTCGGGCTGAACGGG
GGGTTCGTGCACACAGCCCAGCTTGGAGCGAACGACCTACACCGAACTGAGATACCTACAGCGTGAGCTA
TGAGAAAGCGCCACGCTTCCCGAAGGGAGAAAGGCGGACAGGTATCCGGTAAGCGGCAGGGTCGGAACAG
GAGAGCGCACGAGGGAGCTTCCAGGGGGAAACGCCTGGTATCTTTATAGTCCTGTCGGGTTTCGCCACCT
CTGACTTGAGCGTCGATTTTTGTGATGCTCGTCAGGGGGGCGGAGCCTATGGAAAAACGCCAGCAACGCG
GCCTTTTTACGGTTCCTGGCCTTTTGCTGGCCTTTTGCTCACATGTTCTTTCCTGCGTTATCCCCTGATT
CTGTGGATAACCGTATTACCGCCTTTGAGTGAGCTGATACCGCTCGCCGCAGCCGAACGACCGAGCGCAG
CGAGTCAGTGAGCGAGGAAGCGGAAGAGCGCCCAATACGCAAACCGCCTCTCCCCGCGCGTTGGCCGATT
CATTAATGCAGCAAGCTCATGGCTGACTAATTTTTTTTATTTATGCAGAGGCCGAGGCCGCCTCGGCCTC
TGAGCTATTCCAGAAGTAGTGAGGAGGCTTTTTTGGAGGCCTAGGCTTTTGCAAAAAGCTCCCCGTGGCA
CGACAGGTTTCCCGACTGGAAAGCGGGCAGTGAGCGCAACGCAATTAATGTGAGTTAGCTCACTCATTAG
GCACCCCAGGCTTTACACTTTATGCTTCCGGCTCGTATGTTGTGTGGAATTGTGAGCGGATAACAATTTC
ACACAGGAAACAGCTATGACATGATTACGAATTTCACAAATAAAGCATTTTTTTCACTGCATTCTAGTTG
TGGTTTGTCCAAACTCATCAATGTATCTTATCATGTCTGGATCAACTGGATAACTCAAGCTAACCAAAAT
CATCCCAAACTTCCCACCCCATACCCTATTACCACTGCCAATTACCTGTGGTTTCATTTACTCTAAACCT
GTGATTCCTCTGAATTATTTTCATTTTAAAGAAATTGTATTTGTTAAATATGTACTACAAACTTAGTAGT
Features (pLannotate 1.2.2; 24 found; start..end, strand, type, name):
    377..634     +  LTR            5' LTR (truncated): truncated 5' long terminal repeat (LTR) from HIV-1
    681..806     +  misc_feature   HIV-1 Ψ: packaging signal of human immunodeficiency virus type 1
    790..1128    +  CDS            HIV-1 gag (fragment): gag protein from human immunodeficiency virus 1; gag
   1303..1536    +  misc_feature   RRE: The Rev response element (RRE) of HIV-1 allows for Rev-dependent mRNA export from the nucleus to the cytoplasm.
   1913..2013    +  CDS            Rev (fragment): human immunodeficiency virus 1 (HIV-1) Rev protein; rev; enhances nuclear export of unspliced and incompletely spliced viral mRNAs
   2058..2175    +  misc_feature   cPPT/CTS: central polypurine tract and central termination sequence of HIV-1
   2223..3401    +  promoter       EF-1α promoter: strong constitutive promoter for human elongation factor EF-1α
   3502..4201    +  CDS            dTomato (fragment): dimeric variant of DsRed fluorescent protein (Shaner et al., 2004) mammalian codon-optimized
   4313..4775    +  misc_feature   IRES: internal ribosome entry site (IRES) of the encephalomyocarditis virus (EMCV)
   4789..5388    +  CDS            PuroR: puromycin N-acetyltransferase; pac from Streptomyces alboniger; confers resistance to puromycin
   5402..5990    +  misc_feature   WPRE: woodchuck hepatitis virus posttranscriptional regulatory element
   5985..6095    +  CDS            nef (fragment): NEF_SIVS4 - Experimental evidence at protein level: Swiss-Prot protein existence level 1. Interferes with TCR signaling from the cell membrane. Interacts with CD247/TCRZ (TCR zeta chain) and exert potent down- regulation of cell surface TCR/CD3 complexes. From Simian immunodeficiency virus (isolate F236/smH4) (SIV-sm) (Simian immunodeficiency virus sooty mangabey monkey).
   6138..6318    +  LTR            5' LTR (truncated): truncated 5' long terminal repeat (LTR) from HIV-1
   6451..6555    +  promoter       AmpR promoter: bla
   6556..7416    +  CDS            AmpR: β-lactamase; bla; confers resistance to ampicillin, carbenicillin, and related antibiotics
   7587..8175    +  rep_origin     ori: high-copy-number ColE1/pMB1/pBR322/pUC origin of replication
   8358..8412    +  CDS            lacI (fragment): lac repressor; lacI; The lac repressor binds to the lac operator to inhibit transcription in E. coli. This inhibition can be relieved by adding lactose or isopropyl-β-D-thiogalactopyranoside (IPTG).
   8418..8511    +  rep_origin     SV40 ori (fragment): SV40 origin of replication
   8536..8573    +  CDS            lacI (fragment): lac repressor; lacI; The lac repressor binds to the lac operator to inhibit transcription in E. coli. This inhibition can be relieved by adding lactose or isopropyl-β-D-thiogalactopyranoside (IPTG).
   8586..8607    +  protein_bind   CAP binding site: CAP binding activates transcription in the presence of cAMP. E. coli catabolite activator protein
   8622..8652    +  promoter       lac promoter: promoter for the E. coli lac operon
   8660..8676    +  protein_bind   lac operator: The lac repressor binds to the lac operator to inhibit transcription in E. coli. This inhibition can be relieved by adding lactose or isopropyl-β-D-thiogalactopyranoside (IPTG). lac repressor encoded by lacI
   8710..8793    +  polyA_signal   SV40 poly(A) signal (fragment): SV40 polyadenylation signal
   8960..329     +  CDS            nef (fragment) (across the origin): NEF_HV1BR - Experimental evidence at protein level: Swiss-Prot protein existence level 1. Extracellular Nef protein targets CD4(+) T-lymphocytes for apoptosis by interacting with CXCR4 surface receptors (PubMed:14990729). From Human immunodeficiency virus type 1 group M subtype B (isolate BRU/LAI) (HIV-1).
