[The description below was written by a language model from this plasmid's Addgene catalogue record and pLannotate feature annotations shown in this document.]
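Description:
CRISPR-SP-Cas9 reporter is an 8,960 bp lentiviral transfer plasmid built on the PHAGE2 backbone and used to give a fluorescent readout of Streptococcus pyogenes Cas9 activity in mammalian cells. It is propagated in E. coli through a high-copy ColE1/pUC-type origin with ampicillin resistance (AmpR, β-lactamase). The annotated HIV-1 elements are those expected of a packaging-competent lentiviral vector: a truncated 5' LTR, the Ψ packaging signal with an adjoining gag fragment, the Rev response element for Rev-dependent nuclear export of the genomic RNA, the cPPT/CTS, and a second truncated LTR downstream of the cargo. Small lac, SV40 ori and SV40 poly(A) fragments in the backbone appear to be cloning remnants.

The expression cassette is driven by the constitutive EF-1α promoter. According to the catalogue entry, the synthetic insert places an N-terminal HA tag and a Cas9 target sequence taken from the human AAVS1 locus ahead of a Tomato fluorescent protein coding sequence that is deliberately out of frame. The catalogue calls it tdTomato, but the feature table identifies only a roughly 700 bp dTomato fragment, which fits the 781 bp insert size. Because the reporter is out of frame, cells should not fluoresce until Cas9 and a matching guide RNA cut the target. Error-prone repair can then introduce indels, some of which restore the reading frame and switch on red fluorescence. Downstream, an EMCV IRES allows translation of puromycin N-acetyltransferase from the same transcript, so transduced cells can be selected regardless of reporter status, and a WPRE enhances transcript expression. The associated publication concerns intracellular delivery of native proteins, which suggests that stable reporter lines made with this vector were used to score delivery of functional Cas9.
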