Addgene plasmid #62733: CRISPR-SP-Cas9 reporter
Purpose: Mammalian CRISPR-SP-Cas9 reporter
Depositing lab: Niels Geijsen. Depositing organization: Hubrecht Institute. Publication: Efficient Intracellular Delivery of Native Proteins. D'Astolfo DS, Pagliero RJ, Pras A, Karthaus WR, Clevers H, Prasad V, Lebbink RJ, Rehmann H, Geijsen N. Cell. 2015 Apr 23;161(3):674-690. doi: 10.1016/j.cell.2015.03.028. PubMed 25910214.
Backbone
  Vector backbone: PHAGE2
  Backbone size w/o insert (bp): 8172
  Total vector size (bp): 8960
  Vector type: Mammalian Expression, Lentiviral, CRISPR
  Selectable markers: Puromycin
Growth in bacteria
  Bacterial resistance: Ampicillin, 100 μg/mL
  Growth temperature: 37°C
  Growth strain: Stbl3
  Copy number: High Copy
Gene/Insert
  Gene/Insert name: CRISPR-SP-Cas9 target seq + tdTomato (out of frame)
  Species: Synthetic
  Insert size (bp): 781
  Promoter: EF1-Alpha
  Tag / fusion protein: HA tag (N terminal on insert); CRISPR-SP-Cas9 target seq (hAAVS1 locus) (N terminal on insert)
  Cloning method: Ligation Independent Cloning
  Sequencing primers: 5′ GGTGGAGACTGAAGTTAGGCCAG; 3′ CAAGAAGACAGGGCCAGGTTTCCG
Terms and licenses: Academic/Nonprofit Terms; Industry Terms: Not Available to Industry
How to cite: CRISPR-SP-Cas9 reporter was a gift from Niels Geijsen (Addgene plasmid # 62733 ; http://n2t.net/addgene:62733 ; RRID:Addgene_62733)
