>Addgene plasmid #62733 | CRISPR-SP-Cas9 reporter | addgene partial sequence | sequence record 106318 | EF1a-F 5'-TCAAGCCTCAGACAGTGGTTC-3'
TTTCAGGTGTCGTGAAGCGGCCGCCATGGGATCTTACCCTTATGATGTGCCTGACTACGCCGGAGGAGGA
GGATCTGGGGCCACTAGGGACAGGATCGGAGCTCCGGCCGCATAAGGTGAGCAAGGGCGAGGAGGTCATC
AAAGAGTTCATGCGCTTCAAGGTGCGCATGGAGGGCTCCATGAACGGCCACGAGTTCGAGATCGAGGGCG
AGGGCGAGGGCCGCCCCTACGAGGGCACCCAGACCGCCAAGCTGAAGGTGACCAAGGGCGGCCCCCTGCC
CTTCGCCTGGGACATCCTGTCCCCCCAGTTCATGTACGGCTCCAAGGCGTACGTGAAGCACCCCGCCGAC
ATCCCCGATTACAAGAAGCTGTCCTTCCCCGAGGGCTTCAAGTGGGAGCGCGTGATGAACTTCGAGGACG
GCGGTCTGGTGACCGTGACCCAGGACTCCTCCCTGCAGGACGGCACGCTGATCTACAAGGTGAAGATGCG
CGGCACCAACTTCCCCCCCGACGGCCCCGTAATGCAGAAGAAGACCATGGGCTGGGAGGCCTCCACCGAG
CGCCTGTACCCCCGCGACGGCGTGCTGAAGGGCGAGATCCACCAGGCCCTGAAGCTGAAGGACGGCGGCC
ACTACCTGGTGGAGTTCAAGACCATCTACATGGCCAAGAAGCCCGTGCAACTGCCCGGCTACTACTACGT
GGACACCAAGCTGGACATCACCTCCCACAACGAGGACTACACCATCGTGGAACAGTACGAGCGCTCCGAG
GGCCGCCACCACCTGTTCCTGTACGGCATGGACGAGCTGTACAAGTAAGGATCCCTCCCCCCC
