>Addgene plasmid #62733 | CRISPR-SP-Cas9 reporter | addgene partial sequence | sequence record 106321 | IRES-F 5'-TGGCTCTCCTCAAGCGTATT-3'
GCCCAGAAGGTACCCCATTGTATGGGATCTGATCTGGGGCCTCGGTGCACATGCTTTACATGTGTTTAGT
CGAGGTTAAAAAAACGTCTAGGCCCCCCGAACCACGGGGACGTGGTTTTCCTTTGAAAAACACGATGATA
ATATGGCCACACATATGACCGAGTACAAGCCCACGGTGCGCCTCGCCACCCGCGACGACGTCCCCAGGGC
CGTACGCACCCTCGCCGCCGCGTTCGCCGACTACCCCGCCACGCGCCACACCGTCGATCCGGACCGCCAC
ATCGAGCGGGTCACCGAGCTGCAAGAACTCTTCCTCACGCGCGTCGGGCTCGACATCGGCAAGGTGTGGG
TCGCGGACGACGGCGCCGCGGTGGCGGTCTGGACCACGCCGGAGAGCGTCGAAGCGGGGGCGGTGTTCGC
CGAGATCGGCCCGCGCATGGCCGAGTTGAGCGGTTCCCGGCTGGCCGCGCAGCAACAGATGGAAGGCCTC
CTGGCGCCGCACCGGCCCAAGGAGCCCGCGTGGTTCCTGGCCACCGTCGGCGTCTCGCCCGACCACCAGG
GCAAGGGTCTGGGCAGCGCCGTCGTGCTCCCCGGAGTGGAGGCGGCCGAGCGCGCCGGGGTGCCCGCCTT
CCTGGAGACCTCCGCGCCCCGCAACCTCCCCTTCTACGAGCGGCTCGGCTTCACCGTCACCGCCGACGTC
GAGGTGCCCGAAGGACCGCGCACCTGGTGCATGACCCGCAAGCCCGGTGCCTGAATCGATAGATCCTAAT
CAACCTCTGGATTACAAAATTTGTGAAAGATTGACTGGTATTCTTAACTATGTTGCTCCTTTTACGCTAT
GTGGATACGCTGCTTTAATGCCTTTGTATCATGCTATTGCTTCCCGTATGGCTTTCATTTT
